Addgene plasmid #241128: pDMJ2-SARS-CoV-2-Spike (XBB-6a)
Purpose: Expresses SARS-CoV-2 spike (XBB-6a) protein for creating pseudotyped virus
Depositing lab: Jeremy Luban. Depositing organization: University of Massachusetts, Worcester. Publication: Computationally designed proteins mimic antibody immune evasion in viral evolution. Youssef N, Gurev S, Ghantous F, Brock KP, Jaimes JA, Thadani NN, Dauphin A, Sherman AC, Yurkovetskiy L, Soto D, Estanboulieh R, Kotzen B, Notin P, Kollasch AW, Cohen AA, Dross SE, Erasmus J, Fuller DH, Bjorkman PJ, Lemieux JE, Luban J, Seaman MS, Marks DS. Immunity. 2025 May 6:S1074-7613(25)00178-5. doi: 10.1016/j.immuni.2025.04.015. PubMed 40345199.
Backbone
  Vector backbone: pDMJ2
  Vector type: Mammalian Expression
Growth in bacteria
  Bacterial resistance: Ampicillin, 100 μg/mL
  Growth temperature: 37°C
  Growth strain: DH5alpha
  Copy number: High Copy
Gene/Insert
  Gene/Insert name: Spike (XBB-6a)
  Species: SARS-CoV-2
  Mutation: T19I,L24del,P25del,P26del,A27S,V83A,G142D,Y144del,H146Q,K147N,S155R,Q183E,V213E,G339H,R346K,L368I,S371F,S373P,S375F,T376A,D405N,R408S,K417N,N440K,V445P,G446S,L452R,N460K,S477N,T478K,E484A,F486S,F490S,Q493R,Q498R,N501Y,Y505H,K529L,D614G,H655Y,N679K,P681H,N764K,D796Y,Q954H,N969K
  Entrez Gene: S (a.k.a. GU280_gp02, spike glycoprotein)
  Cloning method: Gene Synthesis
Terms and licenses: Academic/Nonprofit Terms; Industry Terms: Not Available to Industry
How to cite: pDMJ2-SARS-CoV-2-Spike (XBB-6a) was a gift from Jeremy Luban (Addgene plasmid # 241128 ; http://n2t.net/addgene:241128 ; RRID:Addgene_241128)
