[The description below was written by a language model from this plasmid's Addgene catalogue record and pLannotate feature annotations shown in this document.]
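Description:
pDMJ2-SARS-CoV-2-Spike (XBB-6a) is a 7,380-nt mammalian expression plasmid built on the pDMJ2 backbone that encodes a variant SARS-CoV-2 spike glycoprotein for producing pseudotyped virus. In bacteria it is maintained through a high-copy ColE1/pUC-type origin of replication and selected with ampicillin via a β-lactamase gene driven by its own bla promoter. A short fragment of the pBR322 basis-of-mobility region is also annotated in the backbone. No mammalian selection marker or reporter appears in the feature table, consistent with use by transient transfection.

The expression cassette places the human cytomegalovirus immediate-early enhancer and promoter upstream of two leader elements, a fragment of the HTLV-1 5' LTR and a fragment of modified CMV intron A. Elements of this kind are commonly included to improve transcript processing and translation and thereby raise expression. These lead across the plasmid's numbering origin into the spike open reading frame, which is followed by the bovine growth hormone polyadenylation signal. The insert was made by gene synthesis and carries an extensive set of substitutions and deletions relative to the reference spike. They include N-terminal domain deletions and changes, many receptor-binding domain substitutions such as K417N, L452R, N460K, E484A, F486S and N501Y, along with D614G, P681H and several S2 changes. The name indicates an XBB-derived design, and the associated publication concerns computationally designed proteins that mimic antibody escape in viral evolution. No epitope tag is annotated, and the record does not say whether the coding sequence is codon-optimised or truncated at the cytoplasmic tail.

Per the stated purpose, the plasmid supplies this spike as the envelope protein for pseudotyped virus particles. The record does not specify the particle system or downstream assay.
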