Features (pLannotate 1.2.2; 10 found; start..end, strand, type, name):
      1..3753    +  CDS            S: SPIKE_SARS2 - Experimental evidence at protein level: Swiss-Prot protein existence level 1. [Spike glycoprotein]: May down-regulate host tetherin (BST2) by lysosomal degradation, thereby counteracting its antiviral activity. From Severe acute respiratory syndrome coronavirus 2 (2019-nCoV) (SARS-CoV-2).
   3776..4000    +  polyA_signal   bGH poly(A) signal: bovine growth hormone polyadenylation signal
   4415..5003    -  rep_origin     ori: high-copy-number ColE1/pMB1/pBR322/pUC origin of replication
   5174..6034    -  CDS            AmpR: β-lactamase; bla; confers resistance to ampicillin, carbenicillin, and related antibiotics
   6035..6139    -  promoter       AmpR promoter: bla
   6179..6236    +  misc_feature   bom (fragment): basis of mobility region from pBR322
   6322..6701    +  enhancer       CMV enhancer: human cytomegalovirus immediate early enhancer
   6702..6905    +  promoter       CMV promoter: human cytomegalovirus (CMV) immediate early promoter
   6994..7221    +  LTR            5' LTR (truncated) (fragment): truncated 5' long terminal repeat (LTR) from human T-cell leukemia virus (HTLV) type 1
   7225..7335    +  intron         CMV intron (fragment): modified intron A from human cytomegalovirus
>Addgene plasmid #241128 | pDMJ2-SARS-CoV-2-Spike (XBB-6a) | addgene full sequence | sequence record 486352 | Addgene NGS Result
ATGTTCGTGTTTCTGGTTCTTCTTCCCCTGGTGTCTAGTCAGTGCGTCAACTTGATCACGCGAACACAGA
GCTACACCAATTCCTTTACACGAGGCGTCTACTATCCCGACAAGGTGTTCCGAAGCAGTGTTTTGCACTC
CACGCAGGACCTTTTCTTGCCCTTCTTCTCAAATGTGACTTGGTTTCATGCAATACACGTATCCGGGACT
AATGGCACTAAGAGATTCGACAATCCCGCCTTGCCTTTTAACGACGGCGTGTATTTTGCCAGTACAGAAA
AGAGCAATATTATCCGGGGATGGATCTTCGGCACGACTCTGGATAGTAAAACACAATCCCTGCTGATCGT
GAATAATGCGACAAACGTCGTCATAAAAGTCTGCGAGTTCCAGTTCTGCAACGACCCTTTCCTCGACGTG
TACCAGAACAACAATAAATCTTGGATGGAACGGGAGTTTCGCGTGTACTCCAGTGCAAATAACTGTACTT
TTGAGTACGTAAGCCAGCCTTTCCTGATGGACCTCGAAGGGAAAGAGGGGAACTTTAAGAACCTGCGCGA
ATTCGTGTTCAAGAACATCGACGGTTATTTTAAAATATACAGCAAGCACACCCCTATTAACCTGGAGAGA
GATTTGCCACAAGGTTTTAGCGCCCTGGAACCCCTCGTGGACCTTCCTATCGGCATCAACATCACGCGCT
TCCAAACTCTGCTCGCACTGCATCGGTCTTATCTGACCCCTGGAGATTCATCCTCAGGATGGACCGCGGG
TGCTGCTGCATATTATGTGGGATATCTGCAGCCTAGGACCTTCCTGCTCAAATACAACGAGAACGGCACC
ATCACTGACGCTGTTGATTGCGCGCTGGACCCATTGTCTGAAACCAAATGCACACTGAAAAGCTTCACAG
TCGAGAAGGGCATTTACCAGACGAGCAACTTCAGAGTTCAGCCCACAGAGAGCATCGTTCGCTTCCCCAA
CATTACCAATTTGTGCCCATTCCACGAGGTCTTTAACGCAACTAAGTTTGCCAGTGTTTACGCCTGGAAC
AGGAAACGGATATCCAATTGCGTGGCCGATTACAGCGTAATCTACAATTTCGCTCCCTTTTTCGCCTTTA
AATGCTACGGTGTCTCCCCTACGAAGCTGAATGATCTGTGCTTTACTAATGTCTATGCGGACAGCTTCGT
TATTAGAGGTAACGAGGTCAGCCAAATCGCCCCAGGGCAGACTGGAAACATAGCCGACTACAATTACAAA
CTGCCAGATGATTTCACCGGCTGCGTCATCGCCTGGAACTCCAATAAGCTCGATAGTAAACCCAGCGGCA
ATTACAACTATCGGTATAGGCTGTTTCGAAAGAGCAAGCTGAAACCTTTTGAGCGGGACATTTCAACAGA
GATCTACCAGGCCGGAAACAAGCCCTGCAACGGGGTCGCCGGGAGCAATTGTTACAGCCCGCTGCGGAGC
TATGGATTTCGGCCGACTTACGGCGTTGGCCACCAGCCATATCGGGTGGTGGTGCTGTCATTTGAGCTGC
TTCATGCGCCTGCTACAGTATGTGGGCCTAAACTGTCTACCAATCTGGTGAAAAATAAGTGCGTGAACTT
CAACTTCAATGGCCTCACCGGGACAGGCGTGTTGACAGAATCCAATAAGAAATTCCTGCCATTCCAGCAG
TTCGGCAGGGATATCGCAGACACGACCGATGCGGTGCGAGATCCCCAGACATTGGAGATTCTGGACATTA
CTCCTTGTTCTTTTGGAGGAGTGAGTGTTATTACTCCCGGCACAAATACCTCAAATCAAGTCGCTGTGCT
GTATCAAGGTGTAAACTGTACCGAGGTCCCCGTGGCTATTCACGCCGACCAGCTGACCCCAACATGGCGG
GTATACAGCACCGGTTCTAATGTATTCCAGACCAGAGCCGGCTGCCTCATTGGAGCCGAGTACGTGAACA
ACTCTTATGAATGTGATATACCGATTGGAGCAGGTATCTGCGCCTCTTATCAGACCCAGACAAAGAGCCA
CAGAAGGGCTAGGAGCGTGGCCTCCCAGTCCATAATCGCCTATACAATGTCACTGGGGGCTGAAAATTCA
GTGGCATACAGTAACAACTCTATCGCTATCCCCACAAATTTTACCATCTCTGTGACTACAGAGATCCTGC
CAGTGTCTATGACTAAAACCTCCGTGGACTGTACCATGTACATCTGTGGTGATAGCACCGAATGTTCCAA
CCTGCTCCTGCAGTACGGCAGCTTCTGCACACAGCTGAAGAGGGCACTGACAGGAATCGCCGTCGAACAG
GATAAGAACACTCAGGAGGTGTTTGCGCAGGTTAAGCAGATTTACAAGACGCCACCAATCAAGTACTTCG
GTGGGTTCAATTTCTCTCAAATTCTGCCTGATCCTTCTAAGCCATCTAAGCGGAGCTTTATAGAGGATTT
GCTCTTTAATAAGGTGACCCTCGCCGATGCTGGATTTATTAAGCAGTATGGCGACTGTTTGGGAGACATT
GCTGCTCGCGATCTGATATGTGCCCAGAAATTCAACGGGCTGACCGTACTCCCACCGCTGCTCACTGATG
AGATGATCGCACAATATACCAGCGCCCTGCTGGCCGGCACTATTACATCCGGCTGGACGTTCGGAGCAGG
AGCCGCACTGCAAATACCTTTTGCCATGCAGATGGCATATCGCTTCAATGGGATCGGGGTGACCCAGAAC
GTCCTGTACGAAAACCAGAAACTTATCGCTAACCAGTTCAATTCCGCCATTGGTAAAATCCAGGACAGCT
TGAGTTCCACAGCCAGCGCCCTCGGGAAATTGCAAGATGTAGTCAATCACAATGCACAAGCCCTGAATAC
TCTCGTCAAGCAACTGTCATCCAAGTTCGGTGCTATATCCTCCGTGCTGAATGATATCCTTAGTAGATTG
GATAAGGTGGAGGCAGAAGTCCAGATCGACCGGCTTATTACTGGAAGGCTGCAGAGTCTGCAGACGTACG
TCACGCAGCAGCTTATCAGAGCCGCCGAGATTAGAGCATCTGCGAATCTGGCTGCTACAAAGATGAGTGA
ATGCGTGCTCGGGCAATCAAAGCGGGTCGACTTTTGTGGGAAGGGGTACCACCTCATGAGCTTCCCCCAA
TCCGCCCCACATGGCGTTGTGTTCCTGCATGTTACTTACGTTCCCGCTCAAGAGAAGAACTTTACTACCG
CTCCGGCGATCTGCCACGACGGTAAGGCACACTTTCCACGCGAAGGCGTCTTTGTTAGCAATGGAACACA
CTGGTTTGTTACCCAGAGGAACTTTTATGAGCCCCAGATAATCACAACCGACAACACATTCGTATCTGGG
AACTGTGACGTAGTTATTGGGATCGTGAACAACACCGTGTACGATCCTCTCCAACCGGAACTTGACTCTT
TCAAGGAGGAACTGGATAAGTACTTTAAGAATCACACCTCACCCGATGTTGACCTCGGCGACATTTCAGG
AATTAATGCTAGCGTGGTGAACATCCAGAAAGAGATTGATAGACTTAACGAAGTGGCCAAGAACCTCAAC
GAATCACTTATTGACCTGCAGGAGCTGGGAAAATATGAGCAGTACATTAAATGGCCTTGGTACATTTGGC
TGGGCTTTATAGCAGGCCTGATCGCTATCGTCATGGTGACCATCATGCTTTGTTGTATGACTAGCTGCTG
CAGCTGCCTCAAGGGCTGTTGTAGCTGCGGCTCTTGCTGTAAATAATGATGAGGATCCAGATCTGCTGTG
CCTTCTAGTTGCCAGCCATCTGTTGTTTGCCCCTCCCCCGTGCCTTCCTTGACCCTGGAAGGTGCCACTC
CCACTGTCCTTTCCTAATAAAATGAGGAAATTGCATCGCATTGTCTGAGTAGGTGTCATTCTATTCTGGG
GGGTGGGGTGGGGCAGGACAGCAAGGGGGAGGATTGGGAAGACAATAGCAGGCATGCTGGGGATGCGGTG
GGCTCTATGGGTACCCAGGTGCTGAAGAATTGACCCGGTTCCTCCTGGGCCAGAAAGAAGCAGGCACATC
CCCTTCTCTGTGACACACCCTGTCCACGCCCCTGGTTCTTAGTTCCAGCCCCACTCATAGGACACTCATA
GCTCAGGAGGGCTCCGCCTTCAATCCCACCCGCTAAAGTACTTGGAGCGGTCTCTCCCTCCCTCATCAGC
CCACCAAACCAAACCTAGCCTCCAAGAGTGGGAAGAAATTAAAGCAAGATAGGCTATTAAGTGCAGAGGG
AGAGAAAATGCCTCCAACATGTGAGGAAGTAATGAGAGAAATCATAGAATTTTAAGGCCATGATTTAAGG
CCAATCGGAAAGAACATGTGAGCAAAAGGCCAGCAAAAGGCCAGGAACCGTAAAAAGGCCGCGTTGCTGG
CGTTTTTCCATAGGCTCCGCCCCCCTGACGAGCATCACAAAAATCGACGCTCAAGTCAGAGGTGGCGAAA
CCCGACAGGACTATAAAGATACCAGGCGTTTCCCCCTGGAAGCTCCCTCGTGCGCTCTCCTGTTCCGACC
CTGCCGCTTACCGGATACCTGTCCGCCTTTCTCCCTTCGGGAAGCGTGGCGCTTTCTCATAGCTCACGCT
GTAGGTATCTCAGTTCGGTGTAGGTCGTTCGCTCCAAGCTGGGCTGTGTGCACGAACCCCCCGTTCAGCC
CGACCGCTGCGCCTTATCCGGTAACTATCGTCTTGAGTCCAACCCGGTAAGACACGACTTATCGCCACTG
GCAGCAGCCACTGGTAACAGGATTAGCAGAGCGAGGTATGTAGGCGGTGCTACAGAGTTCTTGAAGTGGT
GGCCTAACTACGGCTACACTAGAAGAACAGTATTTGGTATCTGCGCTCTGCTGAAGCCAGTTACCTTCGG
AAAAAGAGTTGGTAGCTCTTGATCCGGCAAACAAACCACCGCTGGTAGCGGTGGTTTTTTTGTTTGCAAG
CAGCAGATTACGCGCAGAAAAAAAGGATCTCAAGAAGATCCTTTGATCTTTTCTACGGGGTCTGACGCTC
AGTGGAACGAAAACTCACGTTAAGGGATTTTGGTCATGAGATTATCAAAAAGGATCTTCACCTAGATCCT
TTTAAATTAAAAATGAAGTTTTAAATCAATCTAAAGTATATATGAGTAAACTTGGTCTGACAGTTACCAA
TGCTTAATCAGTGAGGCACCTATCTCAGCGATCTGTCTATTTCGTTCATCCATAGTTGCCTGACTCCCCG
TCGTGTAGATAACTACGATACGGGAGGGCTTACCATCTGGCCCCAGTGCTGCAATGATACCGCGAGACCC
ACGCTCACCGGCTCCAGATTTATCAGCAATAAACCAGCCAGCCGGAAGGGCCGAGCGCAGAAGTGGTCCT
GCAACTTTATCCGCCTCCATCCAGTCTATTAATTGTTGCCGGGAAGCTAGAGTAAGTAGTTCGCCAGTTA
ATAGTTTGCGCAACGTTGTTGCCATTGCTACAGGCATCGTGGTGTCACGCTCGTCGTTTGGTATGGCTTC
ATTCAGCTCCGGTTCCCAACGATCAAGGCGAGTTACATGATCCCCCATGTTGTGCAAAAAAGCGGTTAGC
TCCTTCGGTCCTCCGATCGTTGTCAGAAGTAAGTTGGCCGCAGTGTTATCACTCATGGTTATGGCAGCAC
TGCATAATTCTCTTACTGTCATGCCATCCGTAAGATGCTTTTCTGTGACTGGTGAGTACTCAACCAAGTC
ATTCTGAGAATAGTGTATGCGGCGACCGAGTTGCTCTTGCCCGGCGTCAATACGGGATAATACCGCGCCA
CATAGCAGAACTTTAAAAGTGCTCATCATTGGAAAACGTTCTTCGGGGCGAAAACTCTCAAGGATCTTAC
CGCTGTTGAGATCCAGTTCGATGTAACCCACTCGTGCACCCAACTGATCTTCAGCATCTTTTACTTTCAC
CAGCGTTTCTGGGTGAGCAAAAACAGGAAGGCAAAATGCCGCAAAAAAGGGAATAAGGGCGACACGGAAA
TGTTGAATACTCATACTCTTCCTTTTTCAATATTATTGAAGCATTTATCAGGGTTATTGTCTCATGAGCG
GATACATATTTGAATGTATTTAGAAAAATAAACAAATAGGGGTTCCGCGCACATTTCCCCGAAAAGTGCC
ACCTGACGTCCCAATGATTGCACCATATGCGGTGTGAAATACCGCACAGATGCGTAAGGAGAAAATACCG
CATCAGATTGGCTATTGGCCATTGCATACGTTGTATCCATATCATAATATGTACATTTATATTGGCTCAT
GTCCAACATTACCGCCATGTTGACATTGATTATTGACTAGTTATTAATAGTAATCAATTACGGGGTCATT
AGTTCATAGCCCATATATGGAGTTCCGCGTTACATAACTTACGGTAAATGGCCCGCCTGGCTGACCGCCC
AACGACCCCCGCCCATTGACGTCAATAATGACGTATGTTCCCATAGTAACGCCAATAGGGACTTTCCATT
GACGTCAATGGGTGGAGTATTTACGGTAAACTGCCCACTTGGCAGTACATCAAGTGTATCATATGCCAAG
TACGCCCCCTATTGACGTCAATGACGGTAAATGGCCCGCCTGGCATTATGCCCAGTACATGACCTTATGG
GACTTTCCTACTTGGCAGTACATCTACGTATTAGTCATCGCTATTACCATGGTGATGCGGTTTTGGCAGT
ACATCAATGGGCGTGGATAGCGGTTTGACTCACGGGGATTTCCAAGTCTCCACCCCATTGACGTCAATGG
GAGTTTGTTTTGGCACCAAAATCAACGGGACTTTCCAAAATGTCGTAACAACTCCGCCCCATTGACGCAA
ATGGGCGGTAGGCGTGTACGGTGGGAGGTCTATATAAGCAGAGCTCGTTTAGTGAACCGTCAGATCGCCT
GGAGACGCCATCCACGCTGTTTTGACCTCCATAGAAGACACCGGGACCGATCCAGCCTCCATCGGCTCGC
ATCTCTCCTTCACGCGCCCGCCGCCCTACCTGAGGCCGCCATCCACGCCGGTTGAGTCGCGTTCTGCCGC
CTCCCGCCTGTGGTGCCTCCTGAACTGCGTCCGCCGTCTAGGTAAGTTTAAAGCTCAGGTCGAGACCGGG
CCTTTGTCCGGCGCTCCCTTGGAGCCTACCTAGACTCAGCCGGCTCTCCACGCTTTGCCTGACCCTGCTT
GCTCAACTCTAGTTAACGGTGGAGGGCAGTGTAGTCTGAGCAGTACTCGTTGCTGCCGCGCGCGCCACCA
GACATAATAGCTGACAGACTAACAGACTGTTCCTTTCCATGGGTCTTTTCTGCAGTCACCGTCGTCGACA
CGTGTGATCAGATATCGCGGCCGCTCTAGA
